>Addgene plasmid #54140 | mEmerald-LaminB1-10 | addgene full sequence | sequence record 474334 | Addgene NGS Result
CGTTACATAACTTACGGTAAATGGCCCGCCTGGCTGACCGCCCAACGACCCCCGCCCATTGACGTCAATA
ATGACGTATGTTCCCATAGTAACGCCAATAGGGACTTTCCATTGACGTCAATGGGTGGAGTATTTACGGT
AAACTGCCCACTTGGCAGTACATCAAGTGTATCATATGCCAAGTACGCCCCCTATTGACGTCAATGACGG
TAAATGGCCCGCCTGGCATTATGCCCAGTACATGACCTTATGGGACTTTCCTACTTGGCAGTACATCTAC
GTATTAGTCATCGCTATTACCATGGTGATGCGGTTTTGGCAGTACATCAATGGGCGTGGATAGCGGTTTG
ACTCACGGGGATTTCCAAGTCTCCACCCCATTGACGTCAATGGGAGTTTGTTTTGGCACCAAAATCAACG
GGACTTTCCAAAATGTCGTAACAACTCCGCCCCATTGACGCAAATGGGCGGTAGGCGTGTACGGTGGGAG
GTCTATATAAGCAGAGCTGGTTTAGTGAACCGTCAGATCCGCTAGCGCTACCGGTCGCCACCATGGTGAG
CAAGGGCGAGGAGCTGTTCACCGGGGTGGTGCCCATCCTGGTCGAGCTGGACGGCGACGTAAACGGCCAC
AAGTTCAGCGTGTCCGGCGAGGGCGAGGGCGATGCCACCTACGGCAAGCTGACCCTGAAGTTCATCTGCA
CCACCGGCAAGCTGCCCGTGCCCTGGCCCACCCTCGTGACCACCTTGACCTACGGCGTGCAGTGCTTCGC
CCGCTACCCCGACCACATGAAGCAGCACGACTTCTTCAAGTCCGCCATGCCCGAAGGCTACGTCCAGGAG
CGCACCATCTTCTTCAAGGACGACGGCAACTACAAGACCCGCGCCGAGGTGAAGTTCGAGGGCGACACCC
TGGTGAACCGCATCGAGCTGAAGGGCATCGACTTCAAGGAGGACGGCAACATCCTGGGGCACAAGCTGGA
GTACAACTACAACAGCCACAAGGTCTATATCACCGCCGACAAGCAGAAGAACGGCATCAAGGTGAACTTC
AAGACCCGCCACAACATCGAGGACGGCAGCGTGCAGCTCGCCGACCACTACCAGCAGAACACCCCCATCG
GCGACGGCCCCGTGCTGCTGCCCGACAACCACTACCTGAGCACCCAGTCCAAGCTGAGCAAAGACCCCAA
CGAGAAGCGCGATCACATGGTCCTGCTGGAGTTCGTGACCGCCGCCGGGATCACTCTCGGCATGGACGAG
CTGTACAAGTCCGGACTCAGATCTCGAGCTCAAGCTTCGATGGCGACTGCGACCCCCGTGCCGCCGCGGA
TGGGCAGCCGCGCTGGCGGCCCCACCACGCCGCTGAGCCCCACGCGCCTGTCGCGGCTCCAGGAGAAGGA
GGAGCTGCGCGAGCTCAATGACCGGCTGGCGGTGTACATCGACAAGGTGCGCAGCCTGGAGACGGAGAAC
AGCGCGCTGCAGCTGCAGGTGACGGAGCGCGAGGAGGTGCGCGGCCGTGAGCTCACCGGCCTCAAGGCGC
TCTACGAGACCGAGCTGGCCGACGCGCGACGCGCGCTCGACGACACGGCCCGCGAGCGCGCCAAGCTGCA
GATCGAGCTGGGCAAGTGCAAGGCGGAACACGACCAGCTGCTCCTCAACTATGCTAAGAAGGAATCTGAT
CTTAATGGCGCCCAGATCAAGCTTCGAGAATATGAAGCAGCACTCAATTCGAAAGATGCAGCTCTTGCTA
CTGCACTTGGTGACAAAAAAAGTTTAGAGGGAGATTTGGAGGATCTGAAGGATCAGATTGCCCAGTTGGA
AGCCTCCTTAGCTGCAGCCAAAAAACAGTTAGCAGATGAAACTTTACTTAAAGTAGATTTGGAGAATCGT
TGTCAGAGCCTTACTGAGGACTTGGAGTTTCGCAAAAGCATGTATGAAGAGGAGATTAACGAGACCAGAA
GGAAGCATGAAACGCGCTTGGTAGAGGTGGATTCTGGGCGTCAAATTGAGTATGAGTACAAGCTGGCGCA
AGCCCTTCATGAGATGAGAGAGCAACATGATGCCCAAGTGAGGCTGTATAAGGAGGAGCTGGAGCAGACT
TACCATGCCAAACTTGAGAATGCCAGACTGTCATCAGAGATGAATACTTCTACTGTCAACAGTGCCAGGG
AAGAACTGATGGAAAGCCGCATGAGAATTGAGAGCCTTTCATCCCAGCTTTCTAATCTACAGAAAGAGTC
TAGAGCATGTTTGGAAAGGATTCAAGAATTAGAGGACTTGCTTGCTAAAGAAAAAGACAACTCTCGTCGC
ATGCTGACAGACAAAGAGAGAGAGATGGCGGAAATAAGGGATCAAATGCAGCAACAGCTGAATGACTATG
AACAGCTTCTTGATGTAAAGTTAGCCCTGGACATGGAAATCAGTGCTTACAGGAAACTCTTAGAAGGCGA
AGAAGAGAGGTTGAAGCTGTCTCCAAGCCCTTCTTCCCGTGTGACAGTATCCCGAGCATCCTCAAGTCGT
AGTGTACGTACAACTAGAGGAAAGCGGAAGAGGGTTGATGTGGAAGAATCAGAGGCGAGTAGTAGTGTTA
GCATCTCTCATTCCGCCTCAGCCACTGGAAATGTTTGCATCGAAGAAATTGATGTTGATGGGAAATTTAT
CCGCTTGAAGAACACTTCTGAACAGGATCAACCAATGGGAGGCTGGGAGATGATCAGAAAAATTGGAGAC
ACATCAGTCAGTTATAAATATACCTCAAGATATGTGCTGAAGGCAGGCCAGACTGTTACAATTTGGGCTG
CAAACGCTGGTGTCACAGCCAGCCCCCCAACTGACCTCATCTGGAAGAACCAGAACTCGTGGGGCACTGG
CGAAGATGTGAAGGTTATATTGAAAAATTCTCAGGGAGAGGAGGTTGCTCAAAGAAGTACAGTCTTTAAA
ACAACCATACCTGAAGAAGAGGAGGAGGAGGAAGAAGCAGCTGGAGTGGTTGTTGAGGAAGAACTTTTCC
ACCAGCAGGGAACCCCAAGAGCATCCAATAGAAGCTGTGCAATTATGTAGGGATCCACCGGATCTAGATA
ACTGATCATAATCAGCCATACCACATTTGTAGAGGTTTTACTTGCTTTAAAAAACCTCCCACACCTCCCC
CTGAACCTGAAACATAAAATGAATGCAATTGTTGTTGTTAACTTGTTTATTGCAGCTTATAATGGTTACA
AATAAAGCAATAGCATCACAAATTTCACAAATAAAGCATTTTTTTCACTGCATTCTAGTTGTGGTTTGTC
CAAACTCATCAATGTATCTTAACGCGTAAATTGTAAGCGTTAATATTTTGTTAAAATTCGCGTTAAATTT
TTGTTAAATCAGCTCATTTTTTAACCAATAGGCCGAAATCGGCAAAATCCCTTATAAATCAAAAGAATAG
ACCGAGATAGGGTTGAGTGTTGTTCCAGTTTGGAACAAGAGTCCACTATTAAAGAACGTGGACTCCAACG
TCAAAGG
[49 nt withheld, positions 3508-3556]
T
[91 nt withheld, positions 3558-3648]
G
[124 nt withheld, positions 3650-3773]
CAGGTGGCACTTTTCGGGGAAATGTGCGCGGAACCCCTATTTGTTTATTTTTCTAAATACATTCAAATAT
GTATCCGCTCATGAGACAATAACCCTGATAAATGCTTCAATAATATTGAAAAAGGAAGAGTTTACTCATA
TATACTTTAGATTGATTTAAAACTTCATTTTTAATTTAAAAGGATCTAGGTGAAGATCCTTTTTGATAAT
CTCATGACCAAAATCCCTTAACGTGAGTTTTCGTTCCACTGAGCGTCAGACCCCGTAGAAAAGATCAAAG
GATCTTCTTGAGATCCTTTTTTTCTGCGCGTAATCTGCTGCTTGCAAACAAAAAAACCACCGCTACCAGC
GGTGGTTTGTTTGCCGGATCAAGAGCTACCAACTCTTTTTCCGAAGGTAACTGGCTTCAGCAGAGCGCAG
ATACCAAATACTGTTCTTCTAGTGTAGCCGTAGTTAGGCCACCACTTCAAGAACTCTGTAGCACCGCCTA
CATACCTCGCTCTGCTAATCCTGTTACCAGTGGCTGCTGCCAGTGGCGATAAGTCGTGTCTTACCGGGTT
GGACTCAAGACGATAGTTACCGGATAAGGCGCAGCGGTCGGGCTGAACGGGGGGTTCGTGCACACAGCCC
AGCTTGGAGCGAACGACCTACACCGAACTGAGATACCTACAGCGTGAGCTATGAGAAAGCGCCACGCTTC
CCGAAGGGAGAAAGGCGGACAGGTATCCGGTAAGCGGCAGGGTCGGAACAGGAGAGCGCACGAGGGAGCT
TCCAGGGGGAAACGCCTGGTATCTTTATAGTCCTGTCGGGTTTCGCCACCTCTGACTTGAGCGTCGATTT
TTGTGATGCTCGTCAGGGGGGCGGAGCCTATGGAAAAACGCCAGCAACGCGGCCTTTTTACGGTTCCTGG
CCTTTTGCTGGCCTTTTGCTCACATGTTCTTTCCTGCGTTATCCCCTGATTCTGTGGATAACCGTATTAC
CGCCATGCATTAGTTATTAATAGTAATCAATTACGGGGTCATTAGTTCATAGCCCATATATGGAGTTCCG
Features (pLannotate 1.2.2; 11 found; start..end, strand, type, name):
      1..304     +  enhancer       CMV enhancer: human cytomegalovirus immediate early enhancer
    305..508     +  promoter       CMV promoter: human cytomegalovirus (CMV) immediate early promoter
    553..1269    +  CDS            mEmerald: mEmerald is a basic (constitutively fluorescent) green fluorescent protein published in 1998, derived from Aequorea victoria. It is reported to be a very rapidly-maturing monomer with moderate acid sensitivity.
   1270..1300    +  misc_feature   MCS (fragment): multiple cloning site
   1300..3057    +  CDS            LMNB1: LMNB1_HUMAN - Also known as LMN2, LMNB. Experimental evidence at protein level: Swiss-Prot protein existence level 1. Lamins are components of the nuclear lamina, a fibrous layer on the nucleoplasmic side of the inner nuclear membrane, which is thought to provide a framework for the nuclear envelope and may also interact with chromatin. From Homo sapiens (Human).
   3083..3167    +  CDS            large T antigen (fragment): large T antigen from SV40 (simian virus 40)
   3190..3311    +  polyA_signal   SV40 poly(A) signal: SV40 polyadenylation signal
   3345..3773    -  rep_origin     f1 ori (sequence partly withheld): f1 bacteriophage origin of replication; arrow indicates direction of (+) strand synthesis
   3800..3904    +  promoter       AmpR promoter: bla
   4061..4649    +  rep_origin     ori: high-copy-number ColE1/pMB1/pBR322/pUC origin of replication
   4764..4823    +  enhancer       CMV enhancer (fragment): human cytomegalovirus immediate early enhancer
