[The description below was written by a language model from this plasmid's Addgene catalogue record, the feature table of its GenBank file and pLannotate feature annotations shown in this document.]
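Description:
mEmerald-LaminB1-10 is a mammalian expression plasmid that produces human lamin B1 (LMNB1) fused at its N terminus to the green fluorescent protein mEmerald. It serves as a live-cell marker of the nuclear envelope. The human cytomegalovirus immediate early enhancer and promoter drive the fusion. A Kozak consensus precedes the mEmerald coding sequence, which is a mammalian codon-optimized, bright, rapidly maturing monomeric GFP variant from Aequorea victoria. A short multiple-cloning-site remnant acts as a linker and runs directly into the LMNB1 open reading frame. An SV40 polyadenylation signal terminates the transcript, and the small large T antigen fragment annotated just upstream of it is probably part of that SV40-derived region. Lamin B1 assembles into the nuclear lamina on the nucleoplasmic face of the inner nuclear membrane, so the fusion labels the nuclear rim. The recorded excitation and emission maxima are 487 and 509 nm.

The backbone carries a high-copy ColE1/pUC-type origin for propagation in E. coli and an f1 origin for single-stranded DNA production. The catalogue lists kanamycin resistance in bacteria and neomycin (G418) selection in mammalian cells. The feature table, however, shows only a bla-type bacterial promoter between the f1 origin and the plasmid origin, with no annotated kanamycin/neomycin resistance gene or SV40 promoter. The sequenced record of about 4.8 kb is also shorter than the stated 4,750 bp backbone plus a roughly 1.8 kb insert would predict. The sequence record may therefore be incomplete in that marker region, or differ from the catalogue description. The separate GenBank record covers only a 2.5 kb portion and annotates the Kozak sequence, mEmerald and primer sites. The construct belongs to a fluorescent protein fusion collection used for localization imaging.
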