Addgene plasmid #54140: mEmerald-LaminB1-10
Purpose: Localization: Nuclear Envelope, Excitation: 487, Emission: 509
Depositing lab: Michael Davidson. Depositing organization: Florida State University, Tallahassee. Publication: The fluorescent protein palette: tools for cellular imaging. Day RN, Davidson MW. Chem Soc Rev. 2009 Oct;38(10):2887-921. doi: 10.1039/b901966a. Epub 2009 Aug 4. PubMed 19771335.
Backbone
  Vector backbone: mEmerald
  Backbone size w/o insert (bp): 4750
  Vector type: Mammalian Expression
  Selectable markers: Neomycin (select with G418)
Growth in bacteria
  Bacterial resistance: Kanamycin, 50 μg/mL
  Growth temperature: 37°C
  Growth strain: DH5alpha
  Copy number: High Copy
Gene/Insert
  Gene/Insert name: LaminB1 (alt name: NM_005573.2)
  Species: H. sapiens (human)
  Entrez Gene: LMNB1 (a.k.a. ADLD, LMN, LMN2, LMNB, MCPH26)
  Promoter: CMV
  Tag / fusion protein: mEmerald (N terminal on backbone)
  Cloning method: Unknown
  Sequencing primers: 5′ CMV-F; 3′ SV40pA-R
Terms and licenses: Academic/Nonprofit Terms; Industry Terms
Depositor comments: . Excitation = 487; Emission = 509. Localization data: Nuclear Envelope
How to cite: mEmerald-LaminB1-10 was a gift from Michael Davidson (Addgene plasmid # 54140 ; http://n2t.net/addgene:54140 ; RRID:Addgene_54140)
