LOCUS       Exported 2556 bp ds-DNA linear SYN 23-MAY-2021
DEFINITION  Localization: Nuclear Envelope, Excitation: 487, Emission: 509.
ACCESSION   .
VERSION     .
KEYWORDS    mEmerald-LaminB1-10
SOURCE      synthetic DNA construct
  ORGANISM  synthetic DNA construct
REFERENCE   1 (bases 1 to 2556)
  AUTHORS   Day RN, Davidson MW
  TITLE     The fluorescent protein palette: tools for cellular imaging.
  JOURNAL   Chem Soc Rev. 2009 Oct;38(10):2887-921. doi: 10.1039/b901966a. Epub
            2009 Aug 4.
  PUBMED    19771335
REFERENCE   2 (bases 1 to 2556)
  AUTHORS   .
  TITLE     Direct Submission
  JOURNAL   Exported May 23, 2021 from SnapGene Server 1.1.58
            http://www.snapgene.com
FEATURES             Location/Qualifiers
     source          1..2556
                     /organism="synthetic DNA construct"
                     /mol_type="other DNA"
     regulatory      26..35
                     /regulatory_class="other"
                     /note="vertebrate consensus sequence for strong initiation
                     of translation (Kozak, 1987)"
     CDS             32..748
                     /codon_start=1
                     /product="brightly fluorescent monomeric variant of GFP"
                     /label=mEmerald
                     /note="mammalian codon-optimized"
                     /translation="MVSKGEELFTGVVPILVELDGDVNGHKFSVSGEGEGDATYGKLTL
                     KFICTTGKLPVPWPTLVTTLTYGVQCFARYPDHMKQHDFFKSAMPEGYVQERTIFFKDD
                     GNYKTRAEVKFEGDTLVNRIELKGIDFKEDGNILGHKLEYNYNSHKVYITADKQKNGIK
                     VNFKTRHNIEDGSVQLADHYQQNTPIGDGPVLLPDNHYLSTQSKLSKDPNEKRDHMVLL
                     EFVTAAGITLGMDELYK"
     primer_bind     complement(77..98)
                     /label=EGFP-N
                     /note="EGFP, reverse primer"
     primer_bind     complement(338..357)
                     /label=EXFP-R
                     /note="For distinguishing EGFP variants, reverse primer"
     primer_bind     685..706
                     /label=EGFP-C
                     /note="EGFP, forward primer"
ORIGIN
        1 gtcagatccg ctagcgctac cggtcgccac catggtgagc aagggcgagg agctgttcac
       61 cggggtggtg cccatcctgg tcgagctgga cggcgacgta aacggccaca agttcagcgt
      121 gtccggcgag ggcgagggcg atgccaccta cggcaagctg accctgaagt tcatctgcac
      181 caccggcaag ctgcccgtgc cctggcccac cctcgtgacc accttgacct acggcgtgca
      241 gtgcttcgcc cgctaccccg accacatgaa gcagcacgac ttcttcaagt ccgccatgcc
      301 cgaaggctac gtccaggagc gcaccatctt cttcaaggac gacggcaact acaagacccg
      361 cgccgaggtg aagttcgagg gcgacaccct ggtgaaccgc atcgagctga agggcatcga
      421 cttcaaggag gacggcaaca tcctggggca caagctggag tacaactaca acagccacaa
      481 ggtctatatc accgccgaca agcagaagaa cggcatcaag gtgaacttca agacccgcca
      541 caacatcgag gacggcagcg tgcagctcgc cgaccactac cagcagaaca cccccatcgg
      601 cgacggcccc gtgctgctgc ccgacaacca ctacctgagc acccagtcca agctgagcaa
      661 agaccccaac gagaagcgcg atcacatggt cctgctggag ttcgtgaccg ccgccgggat
      721 cactctcggc atggacgagc tgtacaagtc cggactcaga tctcgagctc aagcttcgat
      781 ggcgactgcg acccccgtgc cgccgcggat gggcagccgc gctggcggcc ccaccacgcc
      841 gctgagcccc acgcgcctgt cgcggctcca ggagaaggag gagctgcgcg agctcaatga
      901 ccggctggcg gtgtacatcg acaaggtgcg cagcctggag acggagaaca gcgcgctgca
      961 gctgcaggtg acggagcgcg aggaggtgcg cggccgtgag ctcaccggcc tcaaggcgct
     1021 ctacgagacc gagctggccg acgcgcgacg cgcgctcgac gacacggccc gcgagcgcgc
     1081 caagctgcag atcgagctgg gcaagtgcaa ggcggaacac gaccagctgc tcctcaacta
     1141 tgctaagaag gaatctgatc ttaatggcgc ccagatcaag cttcgagaat atgaagcagc
     1201 actcaattcg aaagatgcag ctcttgctac tgcacttggt gacaaaaaaa gtttagaggg
     1261 agatttggag gatctgaagg atcagattgc ccagttggaa gcctccttag ctgcagccaa
     1321 aaaacagtta gcagatgaaa ctttacttaa agtagatttg gagaatcgtt gtcagagcct
     1381 tactgaggac ttggagtttc gcaaaagcat gtatgaagag gagattaacg agaccagaag
     1441 gaagcatgaa acgcgcttgg tagaggtgga ttctgggcgt caaattgagt atgagtacaa
     1501 gctggcgcaa gcccttcatg agatgagaga gcaacatgat gcccaagtga ggctgtataa
     1561 ggaggagctg gagcagactt accatgccaa acttgagaat gccagactgt catcagagat
     1621 gaatacttct actgtcaaca gtgccaggga agaactgatg gaaagccgca tgagaattga
     1681 gagcctttca tcccagcttt ctaatctaca gaaagagtct agagcatgtt tggaaaggat
     1741 tcaagaatta gaggacttgc ttgctaaaga aaaagacaac tctcgtcgca tgctgacaga
     1801 caaagagaga gagatggcgg aaataaggga tcaaatgcag caacagctga atgactatga
     1861 acagcttctt gatgtaaagt tagccctgga catggaaatc agtgcttaca ggaaactctt
     1921 agaaggcgaa gaagagaggt tgaagctgtc tccaagccct tcttcccgtg tgacagtatc
     1981 ccgagcatcc tcaagtcgta gtgtacgtac aactagagga aagcggaaga gggttgatgt
     2041 ggaagaatca gaggcgagta gtagtgttag catctctcat tccgcctcag ccactggaaa
     2101 tgtttgcatc gaagaaattg atgttgatgg gaaatttatc cgcttgaaga acacttctga
     2161 acaggatcaa ccaatgggag gctgggagat gatcagaaaa attggagaca catcagtcag
     2221 ttataaatat acctcaagat atgtgctgaa ggcaggccag actgttacaa tttgggctgc
     2281 aaacgctggt gtcacagcca gccccccaac tgacctcatc tggaagaacc agaactcgtg
     2341 gggcactggc gaagatgtga aggttatatt gaaaaattct cagggagagg aggttgctca
     2401 aagaagtaca gtctttaaaa caaccatacc tgaagaagag gaggaggagg aagaagcagc
     2461 tggagtggtt gttgaggaag aacttttcca ccagcaggga accccaagag catccaatag
     2521 aagctgtgca attatgtagg gatccaccgg atctag
//
