>Addgene plasmid #54140 | mEmerald-LaminB1-10 | addgene partial sequence | sequence record 92372 | EGFP-C 5'-CATGGTCCTGCTGGAGTTCGTG-3'
GAGCTGTACAAGTCCGGACTCAGATCTCGAGCTCAAGCTTCGATGGCGACTGCGACCCCCGTGCCGCCGC
GGATGGGCAGCCGCGCTGGCGGCCCCACCACGCCGCTGAGCCCCACGCGCCTGTCGCGGCTCCAGGAGAA
GGAGGAGCTGCGCGAGCTCAATGACCGGCTGGCGGTGTACATCGACAAGGTGCGCAGCCTGGAGACGGAG
AACAGCGCGCTGCAGCTGCAGGTGACGGAGCGCGAGGAGGTGCGCGGCCGTGAGCTCACCGGCCTCAAGG
CGCTCTACGAGACCGAGCTGGCCGACGCGCGACGCGCGCTCGACGACACGGCCCGCGAGCGCGCCAAGCT
GCAGATCGAGCTGGGCAAGTGCAAGGCGGAACACGACCAGCTGCTCCTCAACTATGCTAAGAAGGAATCT
GATCTTAATGGCGCCCAGATCAAGCTTCGAGAATATGAAGCAGCACTCAATTCGAAAGATGCAGCTCTTG
CTACTGCACTTGGTGACAAAAAAAGTTTAGAGGGAGATTTGGAGGATCTGAAGGATCAGATTGCCCAGTT
GGAAGCCTCCTTAGCTGCAGCCAAAAAACAGTTAGCAGATGAAACTTTACTTAAAGTAGATTTGGAGAAT
CGTTGTCAGAGCCTTACTGAGGACTTGGAGTTTCGCAAAAGCATGTATGAAGAGGAGATTAACGAGACCA
GAAGGAAGCATGAAACGCGCTTGGTAGAGGTGGATTCTGGGCGTCAAATTGAGTATGAGTACAAGCTGGC
GCAAGCCCTTCATGAGATGAGAGAGCAACATGATGCCCAAGTGAGGCTGTATAAGGAGGAGCTGGAGCAG
ACTTACCATGCCAAACTTGAGAATGCCAGACTGTCATCAGAGATGAATACTTCTACTGTCA
